Addgene plasmid #118178: Lenti-(BB)-hPGK-KRAB-dCas9-P2A-BlastR CAMK1D TSS-guide2
Purpose: CRISPR-mediated repression of CAMK1D. KRAB domain and catalytically inactive Cas9 from S. pyogenes with 2A-BlastR under the hPGK promoter.
Depositing lab: Jorge Ferrer. Depositing organization: Imperial College London. Publication: Human pancreatic islet three-dimensional chromatin architecture provides insights into the genetics of type 2 diabetes. Miguel-Escalada I, Bonas-Guarch S, Cebola I, Ponsa-Cobas J, Mendieta-Esteban J, Atla G, Javierre BM, Rolando DMY, Farabella I, Morgan CC, Garcia-Hurtado J, Beucher A, Moran I, Pasquali L, Ramos-Rodriguez M, Appel EVR, Linneberg A, Gjesing AP, Witte DR, Pedersen O, Grarup N, Ravassard P, Torrents D, Mercader JM, Piemonti L, Berney T, de Koning EJP, Kerr-Conte J, Pattou F, Fedko IO, Groop L, Prokopenko I, Hansen T, Marti-Renom MA, Fraser P, Ferrer J. Nat Genet. 2019 Jun 28. pii: 10.1038/s41588-019-0457-0. doi: 10.1038/s41588-019-0457-0. PubMed 31253982.
Backbone
  Vector backbone: Lenti-(BB)-hPGK-KRAB-dCas9-P2A-BlastR
  Backbone manufacturer: Jorge Ferrer
  Vector type: Mammalian Expression, Lentiviral, CRISPR
  Selectable markers: Blasticidin
Growth in bacteria
  Bacterial resistance: Ampicillin, 100 μg/mL
  Growth temperature: 37°C
  Growth strain: Stbl3
  Copy number: High Copy
Gene/Insert
  Gene/Insert name: KRAB-dCas9-2A-BlastR
  gRNA/shRNA sequence: GCAGGCGGCGGCAAAGGAGC
  Species: H. sapiens (human)
  Promoter: hPGK and U6
  Tag / fusion protein: HA (C terminal on insert)
  Cloning method: Restriction Enzyme; 5′ cloning site Unknown (destroyed during cloning); 3′ cloning site Unknown (destroyed during cloning)
  Sequencing primers: 5′ GATCCGCCACCATGGATGC
Terms and licenses: Academic/Nonprofit Terms; Industry Terms: Not Available to Industry
Depositor comments: Please visit https://www.biorxiv.org/content/early/2018/08/27/400291 for bioRxiv preprint. Note: Plasmid contains a N1396S mutation in dCas9. This mutation is not known to affect plasmid function.
How to cite: Lenti-(BB)-hPGK-KRAB-dCas9-P2A-BlastR CAMK1D TSS-guide2 was a gift from Jorge Ferrer (Addgene plasmid # 118178 ; http://n2t.net/addgene:118178 ; RRID:Addgene_118178)
