[The description below was written by a language model from this plasmid's Addgene catalogue record and pLannotate feature annotations shown in this document.]
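Description:
Lenti-(BB)-hPGK-KRAB-dCas9-P2A-BlastR CAMK1D TSS-guide2 is an all-in-one, third-generation-style lentiviral CRISPR interference vector (about 13.4 kb) designed to repress the human CAMK1D gene. It is maintained in E. coli through a high-copy ColE1/pUC origin with ampicillin resistance. The backbone also carries an f1 origin and an SV40/EM7-driven bleomycin/Zeocin resistance cassette that lies outside the viral transfer region. The packaged genome is defined by a CMV enhancer/promoter fused to a truncated HIV-1 5' LTR, followed by the Ψ packaging signal, a gag fragment, the RRE and the cPPT/CTS. It ends in a self-inactivating ΔU3 3' LTR with a downstream bGH polyadenylation signal.

Two expression units sit between the LTRs. A human U6 RNA polymerase III promoter drives a single guide RNA, made up of a 20-nt spacer directed at the CAMK1D transcription start site region and the S. pyogenes gRNA scaffold. The circular map is numbered so that the scaffold falls at the start of the record, immediately after the U6 promoter and spacer. The human PGK promoter then drives a fusion of the ZNF10 KRAB repression domain to catalytically inactive Cas9, recorded as carrying a C-terminal HA tag. This is linked by a P2A peptide to blasticidin S deaminase, so repressor and selection marker come from one transcript, and a WPRE boosts its expression. The annotation tool labels the nuclease simply as Cas9, and the dead status comes from the catalogue entry. The depositor notes an N1396S substitution in dCas9 that is not known to affect function. Transduced mammalian cells are selected with blasticidin, and the guide directs KRAB-dCas9 to the CAMK1D promoter to silence transcription. The associated study examined pancreatic islet chromatin architecture and type 2 diabetes genetics.
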