Features (pLannotate 1.2.2; 34 found; start..end, strand, type, name):
      1..76      +  misc_RNA       gRNA scaffold: guide RNA scaffold for the Streptococcus pyogenes CRISPR/Cas9 system
    107..617     +  promoter       hPGK promoter: human phosphoglycerate kinase 1 promoter
    666..851     +  CDS            KRAB: Krüppel-associated box (KRAB) transcriptional repression domain from the human zinc finger protein ZNF10 (Margolin et al., 1994)
    873..4976    +  CDS            Cas9: Cas9 (Csn1) endonuclease from the Streptococcus pyogenes Type II CRISPR/Cas system generates RNA-guided double strand breaks in DNA
   5175..5573    +  CDS            BSD: blasticidin S deaminase; Aspergillus terreus BSD; confers resistance to blasticidin
   5574..5595    +  misc_feature   MCS (fragment): pBluescript multiple cloning site
   5598..6186    +  misc_feature   WPRE: woodchuck hepatitis virus posttranscriptional regulatory element
   6237..6256    +  misc_feature   cPPT/CTS (fragment): central polypurine tract and central termination sequence of HIV-1
   6258..6491    +  LTR            3' LTR (ΔU3): self-inactivating 3' long terminal repeat (LTR) from HIV-1
   6523..6747    +  polyA_signal   bGH poly(A) signal: bovine growth hormone polyadenylation signal
   6751..6772    +  promoter       SV40 promoter (fragment): SV40 enhancer and early promoter
   6793..7221    +  rep_origin     f1 ori (sequence partly withheld): f1 bacteriophage origin of replication; arrow indicates direction of (+) strand synthesis
   7235..7564    +  promoter       SV40 promoter: SV40 enhancer and early promoter
   7612..7659    +  promoter       EM7 promoter: synthetic bacterial promoter&nbsp
   7678..8052    +  CDS            BleoR: antibiotic-binding protein; Sh ble from Streptoalloteichus hindustanus; confers resistance to bleomycin, phleomycin, and Zeocin™
   8062..8187    +  CDS            ble (fragment): BLE_KLEPN - Experimental evidence at protein level: Swiss-Prot protein existence level 1. Binding protein with a strong affinity to the bleomycin family of antibiotics. Binds to CL990; an antimitotic-antibiotic compound. From Klebsiella pneumoniae.
   8182..8303    +  polyA_signal   SV40 poly(A) signal: SV40 polyadenylation signal
   8374..8396    -  protein_bind   lac operator (fragment): The lac repressor binds to the lac operator to inhibit transcription in E. coli. This inhibition can be relieved by adding lactose or isopropyl-β-D-thiogalactopyranoside (IPTG). lac repressor encoded by lacI
   8400..8430    -  promoter       lac promoter: promoter for the E. coli lac operon
   8445..8466    -  protein_bind   CAP binding site: CAP binding activates transcription in the presence of cAMP. E. coli catabolite activator protein
   8479..8571    -  CDS            lacI (fragment): lac repressor; lacI; The lac repressor binds to the lac operator to inhibit transcription in E. coli. This inhibition can be relieved by adding lactose or isopropyl-β-D-thiogalactopyranoside (IPTG).
   8754..9342    -  rep_origin     ori: high-copy-number ColE1/pMB1/pBR322/pUC origin of replication
   9513..10373   -  CDS            AmpR: β-lactamase; bla; confers resistance to ampicillin, carbenicillin, and related antibiotics
  10374..10478   -  promoter       AmpR promoter: bla
  10537..10589   -  misc_feature   bom (fragment): basis of mobility region from pBR322
  10744..11123   +  enhancer       CMV enhancer: human cytomegalovirus immediate early enhancer
  11124..11323   +  promoter       CMV promoter: human cytomegalovirus (CMV) immediate early promoter
  11341..11521   +  LTR            5' LTR (truncated): truncated 5' long terminal repeat (LTR) from HIV-1
  11568..11693   +  misc_feature   HIV-1 Ψ: packaging signal of human immunodeficiency virus type 1
  11677..12040   +  CDS            HIV-1 gag (fragment): gag protein from human immunodeficiency virus 1; gag
  12186..12419   +  misc_feature   RRE: The Rev response element (RRE) of HIV-1 allows for Rev-dependent mRNA export from the nucleus to the cytoplasm.
  12796..12896   +  CDS            Rev (fragment): human immunodeficiency virus 1 (HIV-1) Rev protein; rev; enhances nuclear export of unspliced and incompletely spliced viral mRNAs
  12946..13063   +  misc_feature   cPPT/CTS: central polypurine tract and central termination sequence of HIV-1
  13114..13354   +  promoter       U6 promoter: RNA polymerase III promoter for human U6 snRNA
>Addgene plasmid #118178 | Lenti-(BB)-hPGK-KRAB-dCas9-P2A-BlastR CAMK1D TSS-guide2 | addgene full sequence | sequence record 247047 | Addgene NGS Result
GTTTTAGAGCTAGAAATAGCAAGTTAAAATAAGGCTAGTCCGTTATCAACTTGAAAAAGTGGCACCGAGT
CGGTGCTTTTTTGAATTCGCTAGCTAGGTCTTGAAAGGGGTTGGGGTTGCGCCTTTTCCAAGGCAGCCCT
GGGTTTGCGCAGGGACGCGGCTGCTCTGGGCGTGGTTCCGGGAAACGCAGCGGCGCCGACCCTGGGTCTC
GCACATTCTTCACGTCCGTTCGCAGCGTCACCCGGATCTTCGCCGCTACCCTTGTGGGCCCCCCGGCGAC
GCTTCCTGCTCCGCCCCTAAGTCGGGAAGGTTCCTTGCGGTTCGCGGCGTGCCGGACGTGACAAACGGAA
GCCGCACGTCTCACTAGTACCCTCGCAGACGGACAGCGCCAGGGAGCAATGGCAGCGCGCCGACCGCGAT
GGGCTGTGGCCAATAGCGGCTGCTCAGCAGGGCGCGCCGAGAGCAGCGGCCGGGAAGGGGCGGTGCGGGA
GGCGGGGTGTGGGGCGGTAGTGTGGGCCCTGTTCCTGCCCGCGCGGTGTTCCGCATTCTGCAAGCCTCCG
GAGCGCACGTCGGCAGTCGGCTCCCTCGTTGACCGAATCACCGACCTCTCTCCCCAGGACCGGTGATCCG
CCACCATGGATGCTAAGTCACTAACTGCCTGGTCCCGGACACTGGTGACCTTCAAGGATGTATTTGTGGA
CTTCACCAGGGAGGAGTGGAAGCTGCTGGACACTGCTCAGCAGATCGTGTACAGAAATGTGATGCTGGAG
AACTATAAGAACCTGGTTTCCTTGGGTTATCAGCTTACTAAGCCAGATGTGATCCTCCGGTTGGAGAAGG
GAGAAGAGCCCGGCGGTTCCGGCGGAGGGTCGATGGACAAGAAGTACAGCATCGGCCTGGCCATCGGCAC
CAACTCTGTCGGCTGGGCCGTGATCACCGACGAGTACAAGGTGCCCAGCAAGAAATTCAAGGTGCTGGGC
AACACCGACCGGCACAGCATCAAGAAGAACCTGATCGGCGCCCTGCTGTTCGACAGCGGAGAAACAGCCG
AGGCCACCCGGCTGAAGAGAACCGCCAGAAGAAGATACACCAGACGGAAGAACCGGATCTGCTATCTGCA
AGAGATCTTCAGCAACGAGATGGCCAAGGTGGACGACAGCTTCTTCCACAGACTGGAAGAGTCCTTCCTG
GTGGAAGAGGATAAGAAGCACGAGCGGCACCCCATCTTCGGCAACATCGTGGACGAGGTGGCCTACCACG
AGAAGTACCCCACCATCTACCACCTGAGAAAGAAACTGGTGGACAGCACCGACAAGGCCGACCTGCGGCT
GATCTATCTGGCCCTGGCCCACATGATCAAGTTCCGGGGCCACTTCCTGATCGAGGGCGACCTGAACCCC
GACAACAGCGACGTGGACAAGCTGTTCATCCAGCTGGTGCAGACCTACAACCAGCTGTTCGAGGAAAACC
CCATCAACGCCAGCGGCGTGGACGCCAAGGCCATCCTGTCTGCCAGACTGAGCAAGAGCAGACGGCTGGA
AAATCTGATCGCCCAGCTGCCCGGCGAGAAGAAGAATGGCCTGTTCGGCAACCTGATTGCCCTGAGCCTG
GGCCTGACCCCCAACTTCAAGAGCAACTTCGACCTGGCCGAGGATGCCAAACTGCAGCTGAGCAAGGACA
CCTACGACGACGACCTGGACAACCTGCTGGCCCAGATCGGCGACCAGTACGCCGACCTGTTTCTGGCCGC
CAAGAACCTGTCCGACGCCATCCTGCTGAGCGACATCCTGAGAGTGAACACCGAGATCACCAAGGCCCCC
CTGAGCGCCTCTATGATCAAGAGATACGACGAGCACCACCAGGACCTGACCCTGCTGAAAGCTCTCGTGC
GGCAGCAGCTGCCTGAGAAGTACAAAGAGATTTTCTTCGACCAGAGCAAGAACGGCTACGCCGGCTACAT
CGATGGCGGAGCCAGCCAGGAAGAGTTCTACAAGTTCATCAAGCCCATCCTGGAAAAGATGGACGGCACC
GAGGAACTGCTCGTGAAGCTGAACAGAGAGGACCTGCTGCGGAAGCAGCGGACCTTCGACAACGGCAGCA
TCCCCCACCAGATCCACCTGGGAGAGCTGCACGCCATTCTGCGGCGGCAGGAAGATTTTTACCCATTCCT
GAAGGACAACCGGGAAAAGATCGAGAAGATCCTGACCTTCCGCATCCCCTACTACGTGGGCCCTCTGGCC
AGGGGAAACAGCAGATTCGCCTGGATGACCAGAAAGAGCGAGGAAACCATCACCCCCTGGAACTTCGAGG
AAGTGGTGGACAAGGGCGCCAGCGCCCAGAGCTTCATCGAGCGGATGACCAACTTCGATAAGAACCTGCC
CAACGAGAAGGTGCTGCCCAAGCACAGCCTGCTGTACGAGTACTTCACCGTGTACAACGAGCTGACCAAA
GTGAAATACGTGACCGAGGGAATGAGAAAGCCCGCCTTCCTGAGCGGCGAGCAGAAAAAAGCCATCGTGG
ACCTGCTGTTCAAGACCAACCGGAAAGTGACCGTGAAGCAGCTGAAAGAGGACTACTTCAAGAAAATCGA
GTGCTTCGACTCCGTGGAAATCTCCGGCGTGGAAGATCGGTTCAACGCCTCCCTGGGCACATACCACGAT
CTGCTGAAAATTATCAAGGACAAGGACTTCCTGGACAATGAGGAAAACGAGGACATTCTGGAAGATATCG
TGCTGACCCTGACACTGTTTGAGGACAGAGAGATGATCGAGGAACGGCTGAAAACCTATGCCCACCTGTT
CGACGACAAAGTGATGAAGCAGCTGAAGCGGCGGAGATACACCGGCTGGGGCAGGCTGAGCCGGAAGCTG
ATCAACGGCATCCGGGACAAGCAGTCCGGCAAGACAATCCTGGATTTCCTGAAGTCCGACGGCTTCGCCA
ACAGAAACTTCATGCAGCTGATCCACGACGACAGCCTGACCTTTAAAGAGGACATCCAGAAAGCCCAGGT
GTCCGGCCAGGGCGATAGCCTGCACGAGCACATTGCCAATCTGGCCGGCAGCCCCGCCATTAAGAAGGGC
ATCCTGCAGACAGTGAAGGTGGTGGACGAGCTCGTGAAAGTGATGGGCCGGCACAAGCCCGAGAACATCG
TGATCGAAATGGCCAGAGAGAACCAGACCACCCAGAAGGGACAGAAGAACAGCCGCGAGAGAATGAAGCG
GATCGAAGAGGGCATCAAAGAGCTGGGCAGCCAGATCCTGAAAGAACACCCCGTGGAAAACACCCAGCTG
CAGAACGAGAAGCTGTACCTGTACTACCTGCAGAATGGGCGGGATATGTACGTGGACCAGGAACTGGACA
TCAACCGGCTGTCCGACTACGATGTGGACGCTATCGTGCCTCAGAGCTTTCTGAAGGACGACTCCATCGA
TAACAAAGTGCTGACTCGGAGCGACAAGAACCGGGGCAAGAGCGACAACGTGCCCTCCGAAGAGGTCGTG
AAGAAGATGAAGAACTACTGGCGCCAGCTGCTGAATGCCAAGCTGATTACCCAGAGGAAGTTCGACAATC
TGACCAAGGCCGAGAGAGGCGGCCTGAGCGAACTGGATAAGGCCGGCTTCATCAAGAGACAGCTGGTGGA
AACCCGGCAGATCACAAAGCACGTGGCACAGATCCTGGACTCCCGGATGAACACTAAGTACGACGAGAAC
GACAAACTGATCCGGGAAGTGAAAGTGATCACCCTGAAGTCCAAGCTGGTGTCCGATTTCCGGAAGGATT
TCCAGTTTTACAAAGTGCGCGAGATCAACAACTACCACCACGCCCACGACGCCTACCTGAACGCCGTCGT
GGGAACCGCCCTGATCAAAAAGTACCCTAAGCTGGAAAGCGAGTTCGTGTACGGCGACTACAAGGTGTAC
GACGTGCGGAAGATGATCGCCAAGAGCGAGCAGGAAATCGGCAAGGCTACCGCCAAGTACTTCTTCTACA
GCAACATCATGAACTTTTTCAAGACCGAGATTACCCTGGCCAACGGCGAGATCCGGAAGCGGCCTCTGAT
CGAGACAAACGGCGAAACAGGCGAGATCGTGTGGGATAAGGGCCGGGACTTTGCCACCGTGCGGAAAGTG
CTGTCTATGCCCCAAGTGAATATCGTGAAAAAGACCGAGGTGCAGACAGGCGGCTTCAGCAAAGAGTCTA
TCCTGCCCAAGAGGAACAGCGACAAGCTGATCGCCAGAAAGAAGGACTGGGACCCTAAGAAGTACGGCGG
CTTCGACAGCCCCACCGTGGCCTATTCTGTGCTGGTGGTGGCCAAAGTGGAAAAGGGCAAGTCCAAGAAA
CTGAAGAGTGTGAAAGAGCTGCTGGGGATCACCATCATGGAAAGAAGCAGCTTCGAGAAGAATCCCATCG
ACTTTCTGGAAGCCAAGGGCTACAAAGAAGTGAAAAAGGACCTGATCATCAAGCTGCCTAAGTACTCCCT
GTTCGAGCTGGAAAACGGCCGGAAGAGAATGCTGGCCTCTGCCGGCGAACTGCAGAAGGGAAACGAACTG
GCCCTGCCCTCCAAATATGTGAACTTCCTGTACCTGGCCAGCCACTATGAGAAGCTGAAGGGCTCCCCCG
AGGATAATGAGCAGAAACAGCTGTTTGTGGAACAGCACAAACACTACCTGGACGAGATCATCGAGCAGAT
CAGCGAGTTCTCCAAGAGAGTGATCCTGGCCGACGCTAATCTGGACAAGGTGCTGAGCGCCTACAACAAG
CACAGAGACAAGCCTATCAGAGAGCAGGCCGAGAATATCATCCACCTGTTTACCCTGACCAGTCTGGGAG
CCCCTGCCGCCTTCAAGTACTTTGACACCACCATCGACCGGAAGAGGTACACCAGCACCAAAGAGGTGCT
GGACGCCACCCTGATCCACCAGAGCATCACCGGCCTGTACGAGACACGGATCGACCTGTCTCAGCTGGGA
GGCGACGCCTATCCCTATGACGTGCCCGATTATGCCAGCCTGGGCAGCGGCTCCCCCAAGAAAAAACGCA
AGGTGGAAGATCCTAAGAAAAAGCGGAAAGTGGACGGCATTGGTAGTGGGAGCAACGGCAGCAGCGGGGA
TCCGGCCGCAACAAACTTCTCTCTGCTGAAACAAGCCGGAGATGTCGAAGAGAATCCTGGACCGATGGCC
AAGCCTTTGTCTCAAGAAGAATCCACCCTCATTGAAAGAGCAACGGCTACAATCAACAGCATCCCCATCT
CTGAAGACTACAGCGTCGCCAGCGCAGCTCTCTCTAGCGACGGCCGCATCTTCACTGGTGTCAATGTATA
TCATTTTACTGGGGGACCTTGTGCAGAACTCGTGGTGCTGGGCACTGCTGCTGCTGCGGCAGCTGGCAAC
CTGACTTGTATCGTCGCGATCGGAAATGAGAACAGGGGCATCTTGAGCCCCTGCGGACGGTGCCGACAGG
TGCTTCTCGATCTGCATCCTGGGATCAAAGCCATAGTGAAGGACAGTGATGGACAGCCGACGGCAGTTGG
GATTCGTGAATTGCTGCCCTCTGGTTATGTGTGGGAGGGCTAAGAATTCGATATCAAGCTTATCGGTAAT
CAACCTCTGGATTACAAAATTTGTGAAAGATTGACTGGTATTCTTAACTATGTTGCTCCTTTTACGCTAT
GTGGATACGCTGCTTTAATGCCTTTGTATCATGCTATTGCTTCCCGTATGGCTTTCATTTTCTCCTCCTT
GTATAAATCCTGGTTGCTGTCTCTTTATGAGGAGTTGTGGCCCGTTGTCAGGCAACGTGGCGTGGTGTGC
ACTGTGTTTGCTGACGCAACCCCCACTGGTTGGGGCATTGCCACCACCTGTCAGCTCCTTTCCGGGACTT
TCGCTTTCCCCCTCCCTATTGCCACGGCGGAACTCATCGCCGCCTGCCTTGCCCGCTGCTGGACAGGGGC
TCGGCTGTTGGGCACTGACAATTCCGTGGTGTTGTCGGGGAAATCATCGTCCTTTCCTTGGCTGCTCGCC
TGTGTTGCCACCTGGATTCTGCGCGGGACGTCCTTCTGCTACGTCCCTTCGGCCCTCAATCCAGCGGACC
TTCCTTCCCGCGGCCTGCTGCCGGCTCTGCGGCCTCTTCCGCGTCTTCGCCTTCGCCCTCAGACGAGTCG
GATCTCCCTTTGGGCCGCCTCCCCGCGTCGACTTTAAGACCAATGACTTACAAGGCAGCTGTAGATCTTA
GCCACTTTTTAAAAGAAAAGGGGGGACTGGAAGGGCTAATTCACTCCCAACGAAGACAAGATCTGCTTTT
TGCTTGTACTGGGTCTCTCTGGTTAGACCAGATCTGAGCCTGGGAGCTCTCTGGCTAACTAGGGAACCCA
CTGCTTAAGCCTCAATAAAGCTTGCCTTGAGTGCTTCAAGTAGTGTGTGCCCGTCTGTTGTGTGACTCTG
GTAACTAGAGATCCCTCAGACCCTTTTAGTCAGTGTGGAAAATCTCTAGCAGGGCCCGTTTAAACCCGCT
GATCAGCCTCGACTGTGCCTTCTAGTTGCCAGCCATCTGTTGTTTGCCCCTCCCCCGTGCCTTCCTTGAC
CCTGGAAGGTGCCACTCCCACTGTCCTTTCCTAATAAAATGAGGAAATTGCATCGCATTGTCTGAGTAGG
TGTCATTCTATTCTGGGGGGTGGGGTGGGGCAGGACAGCAAGGGGGAGGATTGGGAAGACAATAGCAGGC
ATGCTGGGGATGCGGTGGGCTCTATGGCTTCTGAGGCGGAAAGAACCAGCTGGGGCTCTAGGGGGTATCC
CC
[124 nt withheld, positions 6793-6916]
C
[91 nt withheld, positions 6918-7008]
A
[49 nt withheld, positions 7010-7058]
CCTTTGACGTTGGAGTCCACGTTCTTT
[37 nt withheld, positions 7086-7122]
ACCCTATCTCGGTCTATTCTTTTGATTTATAAGGGATTTTGCCGATTTCGGCCTATTGGTTAAAAAATGA
GCTGATTTAACAAAAATTTAACGCGAATTAATTCTGTGGAATGTGTGTCAGTTAGGGTGTGGAAAGTCCC
CAGGCTCCCCAGCAGGCAGAAGTATGCAAAGCATGCATCTCAATTAGTCAGCAACCAGGTGTGGAAAGTC
CCCAGGCTCCCCAGCAGGCAGAAGTATGCAAAGCATGCATCTCAATTAGTCAGCAACCATAGTCCCGCCC
CTAACTCCGCCCATCCCGCCCCTAACTCCGCCCAGTTCCGCCCATTCTCCGCCCCATGGCTGACTAATTT
TTTTTATTTATGCAGAGGCCGAGGCCGCCTCTGCCTCTGAGCTATTCCAGAAGTAGTGAGGAGGCTTTTT
TGGAGGCCTAGGCTTTTGCAAAAAGCTCCCGGGAGCTTGTATATCCATTTTCGGATCTGATCAGCACGTG
TTGACAATTAATCATCGGCATAGTATATCGGCATAGTATAATACGACAAGGTGAGGAACTAAACCATGGC
CAAGTTGACCAGTGCCGTTCCGGTGCTCACCGCGCGCGACGTCGCCGGAGCGGTCGAGTTCTGGACCGAC
CGGCTCGGGTTCTCCCGGGACTTCGTGGAGGACGACTTCGCCGGTGTGGTCCGGGACGACGTGACCCTGT
TCATCAGCGCGGTCCAGGACCAGGTGGTGCCGGACAACACCCTGGCCTGGGTGTGGGTGCGCGGCCTGGA
CGAGCTGTACGCCGAGTGGTCGGAGGTCGTGTCCACGAACTTCCGGGACGCCTCCGGGCCGGCCATGACC
GAGATCGGCGAGCAGCCGTGGGGGCGGGAGTTCGCCCTGCGCGACCCGGCCGGCAACTGCGTGCACTTCG
TGGCCGAGGAGCAGGACTGACACGTGCTACGAGATTTCGATTCCACCGCCGCCTTCTATGAAAGGTTGGG
CTTCGGAATCGTTTTCCGGGACGCCGGCTGGATGATCCTCCAGCGCGGGGATCTCATGCTGGAGTTCTTC
GCCCACCCCAACTTGTTTATTGCAGCTTATAATGGTTACAAATAAAGCAATAGCATCACAAATTTCACAA
ATAAAGCATTTTTTTCACTGCATTCTAGTTGTGGTTTGTCCAAACTCATCAATGTATCTTATCATGTCTG
TATACCGTCGACCTCTAGCTAGAGCTTGGCGTAATCATGGTCATAGCTGTTTCCTGTGTGAAATTGTTAT
CCGCTCACAATTCCACACAACATACGAGCCGGAAGCATAAAGTGTAAAGCCTGGGGTGCCTAATGAGTGA
GCTAACTCACATTAATTGCGTTGCGCTCACTGCCCGCTTTCCAGTCGGGAAACCTGTCGTGCCAGCTGCA
TTAATGAATCGGCCAACGCGCGGGGAGAGGCGGTTTGCGTATTGGGCGCTCTTCCGCTTCCTCGCTCACT
GACTCGCTGCGCTCGGTCGTTCGGCTGCGGCGAGCGGTATCAGCTCACTCAAAGGCGGTAATACGGTTAT
CCACAGAATCAGGGGATAACGCAGGAAAGAACATGTGAGCAAAAGGCCAGCAAAAGGCCAGGAACCGTAA
AAAGGCCGCGTTGCTGGCGTTTTTCCATAGGCTCCGCCCCCCTGACGAGCATCACAAAAATCGACGCTCA
AGTCAGAGGTGGCGAAACCCGACAGGACTATAAAGATACCAGGCGTTTCCCCCTGGAAGCTCCCTCGTGC
GCTCTCCTGTTCCGACCCTGCCGCTTACCGGATACCTGTCCGCCTTTCTCCCTTCGGGAAGCGTGGCGCT
TTCTCATAGCTCACGCTGTAGGTATCTCAGTTCGGTGTAGGTCGTTCGCTCCAAGCTGGGCTGTGTGCAC
GAACCCCCCGTTCAGCCCGACCGCTGCGCCTTATCCGGTAACTATCGTCTTGAGTCCAACCCGGTAAGAC
ACGACTTATCGCCACTGGCAGCAGCCACTGGTAACAGGATTAGCAGAGCGAGGTATGTAGGCGGTGCTAC
AGAGTTCTTGAAGTGGTGGCCTAACTACGGCTACACTAGAAGAACAGTATTTGGTATCTGCGCTCTGCTG
AAGCCAGTTACCTTCGGAAAAAGAGTTGGTAGCTCTTGATCCGGCAAACAAACCACCGCTGGTAGCGGTG
GTTTTTTTGTTTGCAAGCAGCAGATTACGCGCAGAAAAAAAGGATCTCAAGAAGATCCTTTGATCTTTTC
TACGGGGTCTGACGCTCAGTGGAACGAAAACTCACGTTAAGGGATTTTGGTCATGAGATTATCAAAAAGG
ATCTTCACCTAGATCCTTTTAAATTAAAAATGAAGTTTTAAATCAATCTAAAGTATATATGAGTAAACTT
GGTCTGACAGTTACCAATGCTTAATCAGTGAGGCACCTATCTCAGCGATCTGTCTATTTCGTTCATCCAT
AGTTGCCTGACTCCCCGTCGTGTAGATAACTACGATACGGGAGGGCTTACCATCTGGCCCCAGTGCTGCA
ATGATACCGCGAGACCCACGCTCACCGGCTCCAGATTTATCAGCAATAAACCAGCCAGCCGGAAGGGCCG
AGCGCAGAAGTGGTCCTGCAACTTTATCCGCCTCCATCCAGTCTATTAATTGTTGCCGGGAAGCTAGAGT
AAGTAGTTCGCCAGTTAATAGTTTGCGCAACGTTGTTGCCATTGCTACAGGCATCGTGGTGTCACGCTCG
TCGTTTGGTATGGCTTCATTCAGCTCCGGTTCCCAACGATCAAGGCGAGTTACATGATCCCCCATGTTGT
GCAAAAAAGCGGTTAGCTCCTTCGGTCCTCCGATCGTTGTCAGAAGTAAGTTGGCCGCAGTGTTATCACT
CATGGTTATGGCAGCACTGCATAATTCTCTTACTGTCATGCCATCCGTAAGATGCTTTTCTGTGACTGGT
GAGTACTCAACCAAGTCATTCTGAGAATAGTGTATGCGGCGACCGAGTTGCTCTTGCCCGGCGTCAATAC
GGGATAATACCGCGCCACATAGCAGAACTTTAAAAGTGCTCATCATTGGAAAACGTTCTTCGGGGCGAAA
ACTCTCAAGGATCTTACCGCTGTTGAGATCCAGTTCGATGTAACCCACTCGTGCACCCAACTGATCTTCA
GCATCTTTTACTTTCACCAGCGTTTCTGGGTGAGCAAAAACAGGAAGGCAAAATGCCGCAAAAAAGGGAA
TAAGGGCGACACGGAAATGTTGAATACTCATACTCTTCCTTTTTCAATATTATTGAAGCATTTATCAGGG
TTATTGTCTCATGAGCGGATACATATTTGAATGTATTTAGAAAAATAAACAAATAGGGGTTCCGCGCACA
TTTCCCCGAAAAGTGCCACCTGACGTCGACGGATCGGGAGATCTCCCGATCCCCTATGGTGCACTCTCAG
TACAATCTGCTCTGATGCCGCATAGTTAAGCCAGTATCTGCTCCCTGCTTGTGTGTTGGAGGTCGCTGAG
TAGTGCGCGAGCAAAATTTAAGCTACAACAAGGCAAGGCTTGACCGACAATTGCATGAAGAATCTGCTTA
GGGTTAGGCGTTTTGCGCTGCTTCGCGATGTACGGGCCAGATATACGCGTTGACATTGATTATTGACTAG
TTATTAATAGTAATCAATTACGGGGTCATTAGTTCATAGCCCATATATGGAGTTCCGCGTTACATAACTT
ACGGTAAATGGCCCGCCTGGCTGACCGCCCAACGACCCCCGCCCATTGACGTCAATAATGACGTATGTTC
CCATAGTAACGCCAATAGGGACTTTCCATTGACGTCAATGGGTGGAGTATTTACGGTAAACTGCCCACTT
GGCAGTACATCAAGTGTATCATATGCCAAGTACGCCCCCTATTGACGTCAATGACGGTAAATGGCCCGCC
TGGCATTATGCCCAGTACATGACCTTATGGGACTTTCCTACTTGGCAGTACATCTACGTATTAGTCATCG
CTATTACCATGGTGATGCGGTTTTGGCAGTACATCAATGGGCGTGGATAGCGGTTTGACTCACGGGGATT
TCCAAGTCTCCACCCCATTGACGTCAATGGGAGTTTGTTTTGGCACCAAAATCAACGGGACTTTCCAAAA
TGTCGTAACAACTCCGCCCCATTGACGCAAATGGGCGGTAGGCGTGTACGGTGGGAGGTCTATATAAGCA
GCGCGTTTTGCCTGTACTGGGTCTCTCTGGTTAGACCAGATCTGAGCCTGGGAGCTCTCTGGCTAACTAG
GGAACCCACTGCTTAAGCCTCAATAAAGCTTGCCTTGAGTGCTTCAAGTAGTGTGTGCCCGTCTGTTGTG
TGACTCTGGTAACTAGAGATCCCTCAGACCCTTTTAGTCAGTGTGGAAAATCTCTAGCAGTGGCGCCCGA
ACAGGGACTTGAAAGCGAAAGGGAAACCAGAGGAGCTCTCTCGACGCAGGACTCGGCTTGCTGAAGCGCG
CACGGCAAGAGGCGAGGGGCGGCGACTGGTGAGTACGCCAAAAATTTTGACTAGCGGAGGCTAGAAGGAG
AGAGATGGGTGCGAGAGCGTCAGTATTAAGCGGGGGAGAATTAGATCGCGATGGGAAAAAATTCGGTTAA
GGCCAGGGGGAAAGAAAAAATATAAATTAAAACATATAGTATGGGCAAGCAGGGAGCTAGAACGATTCGC
AGTTAATCCTGGCCTGTTAGAAACATCAGAAGGCTGTAGACAAATACTGGGACAGCTACAACCATCCCTT
CAGACAGGATCAGAAGAACTTAGATCATTATATAATACAGTAGCAACCCTCTATTGTGTGCATCAAAGGA
TAGAGATAAAAGACACCAAGGAAGCTTTAGACAAGATAGAGGAAGAGCAAAACAAAAGTAAGACCACCGC
ACAGCAAGCGGCCGCTGATCTTCAGACCTGGAGGAGGAGATATGAGGGACAATTGGAGAAGTGAATTATA
TAAATATAAAGTAGTAAAAATTGAACCATTAGGAGTAGCACCCACCAAGGCAAAGAGAAGAGTGGTGCAG
AGAGAAAAAAGAGCAGTGGGAATAGGAGCTTTGTTCCTTGGGTTCTTGGGAGCAGCAGGAAGCACTATGG
GCGCAGCGTCAATGACGCTGACGGTACAGGCCAGACAATTATTGTCTGGTATAGTGCAGCAGCAGAACAA
TTTGCTGAGGGCTATTGAGGCGCAACAGCATCTGTTGCAACTCACAGTCTGGGGCATCAAGCAGCTCCAG
GCAAGAATCCTGGCTGTGGAAAGATACCTAAAGGATCAACAGCTCCTGGGGATTTGGGGTTGCTCTGGAA
AACTCATTTGCACCACTGCTGTGCCTTGGAATGCTAGTTGGAGTAATAAATCTCTGGAACAGATTTGGAA
TCACACGACCTGGATGGAGTGGGACAGAGAAATTAACAATTACACAAGCTTAATACACTCCTTAATTGAA
GAATCGCAAAACCAGCAAGAAAAGAATGAACAAGAATTATTGGAATTAGATAAATGGGCAAGTTTGTGGA
ATTGGTTTAACATAACAAATTGGCTGTGGTATATAAAATTATTCATAATGATAGTAGGAGGCTTGGTAGG
TTTAAGAATAGTTTTTGCTGTACTTTCTATAGTGAATAGAGTTAGGCAGGGATATTCACCATTATCGTTT
CAGACCCACCTCCCAACCCCGAGGGGACCCGACAGGCCCGAAGGAATAGAAGAAGAAGGTGGAGAGAGAG
ACAGAGACAGATCCATTCGATTAGTGAACGGATCGGCACTGCGTGCGCCAATTCTGCAGACAAATGGCAG
TATTCATCCACAATTTTAAAAGAAAAGGGGGGATTGGGGGGTACAGTGCAGGGGAAAGAATAGTAGACAT
AATAGCAACAGACATACAAACTAAAGAATTACAAAAACAAATTACAAAAATTCAAAATTTTCGGGTTTAT
TACAGGGACAGCAGAGATCCAGTTTGGTTAATTAAGGTACCGAGGGCCTATTTCCCATGATTCCTTCATA
TTTGCATATACGATACAAGGCTGTTAGAGAGATAATTAGAATTAATTTGACTGTAAACACAAAGATATTA
GTACAAAATACGTGACGTAGAAAGTAATAATTTCTTGGGTAGTTTGCAGTTTTAAAATTATGTTTTAAAA
TGGACTATCATATGCTTACCGTAACTTGAAAGTATTTCGATTTCTTGGCTTTATATATCTTGTGGAAAGG
ACGAAACACCGGCAGGCGGCGGCAAAGGAGC
